Addgene plasmid #103271: LSB-hsa-miR-16-2-3p
Purpose: Used to sense miRNA activity using fluorescence based tools. hsa-miR-16-2-3p target in 3' UTR of of mKate. miRNA activity can be measured by the repression of mKate2 relative to EBFP2 fluorescent proteins . Plasmid is inherently unstable; please see Depositor Comments
Depositing lab: Ron Weiss. Depositing organization: Massachusetts Institute of Technology. Publication: A mixed antagonistic/synergistic miRNA repression model enables accurate predictions of multi-input miRNA sensor activity. Gam JJ, Babb J, Weiss R. Nat Commun. 2018 Jun 22;9(1):2430. doi: 10.1038/s41467-018-04575-0. PubMed 29934631.
Backbone
  Vector backbone: Low Sensor Backbone (LSB)
  Vector type: Mammalian Expression, Synthetic Biology
Growth in bacteria
  Bacterial resistance: Ampicillin and Kanamycin, 100 & 50 μg/mL
  Growth temperature: 30°C
  Growth strain: NEB Stable
  Copy number: High Copy
Gene/Insert
  Gene/Insert name: hsa-miR-16-2-3p target
  Species: H. sapiens (human)
  Entrez Gene: MIR16-2 (a.k.a. MIRN16-2, mir-16-2, mir-16-3)
  Promoter: EF-1a
  Cloning method: Gibson Cloning
Terms and licenses: Academic/Nonprofit Terms; Industry Terms: Not Available to Industry
Depositor comments: Please note that this plasmid is inherently unstable due to a repeating poly A element. We recommend performing a diagnostic digest on multiple colonies upon receipt. The depositors would like to note the presence of several discrepancies between the depositor sequence and physical plasmid sequence. In particular, the sequences upstream and downstream of the puromycin coding region have 10 bp insertions which do not affect the ability to perform puromycin selection. The sequences for those regions within the physical plasmids are as follows: Upstream of Puro: GAATTCGACCGCCTGTCTCAAGGTGCCACC; Downstream of Puro: GCTTTGAGACTACGCGTGAATTCACTCCTC.
How to cite: LSB-hsa-miR-16-2-3p was a gift from Ron Weiss (Addgene plasmid # 103271 ; http://n2t.net/addgene:103271 ; RRID:Addgene_103271)
