[The description below was written by a language model from this plasmid's Addgene catalogue record and pLannotate feature annotations shown in this document.]
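Description:
LSB-hsa-miR-16-2-3p is an 11,043-nt mammalian expression plasmid built on the Low Sensor Backbone (LSB), designed as a fluorescence-based sensor of microRNA activity for synthetic biology. It replicates in E. coli from a high-copy ColE1/pUC-type origin and carries both AmpR (β-lactamase) and KanR (aminoglycoside phosphotransferase) markers, matching the recorded dual ampicillin and kanamycin selection. A puromycin N-acetyltransferase gene followed by a rabbit β-globin poly(A) signal provides selection in mammalian cells, although the feature table does not annotate a promoter for it.

The payload consists of two parallel transcription units. Each is driven by the human EF-1α core promoter with its intron A and ends in a β-globin poly(A) signal, and each is flanked by attB4, attB1 and attB2 Gateway recombination scars. The first unit expresses the red fluorescent protein mKate2. According to the catalogue entry, its 3' UTR holds the target site for human miR-16-2-3p, a product of MIR16-2. This target is not annotated separately, but would lie in the region between the mKate2 coding sequence and its poly(A) signal. The second unit expresses the blue fluorescent protein EBFP2 with no miRNA target and serves as an internal reference for delivery and expression. When miR-16-2-3p is active in a cell, the mKate2 transcript is repressed, so a lower mKate2 signal relative to EBFP2 reports miRNA activity.

The depositor notes that the repeated poly(A) elements make the plasmid inherently unstable. The physical plasmid also differs slightly from the deposited sequence, including 10-bp insertions on either side of the puromycin coding region that do not impair puromycin selection.
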