Features (pLannotate 1.2.2; 28 found; start..end, strand, type, name):
     87..675     -  rep_origin     ori: high-copy-number ColE1/pMB1/pBR322/pUC origin of replication
    846..1706    -  CDS            AmpR: β-lactamase; bla; confers resistance to ampicillin, carbenicillin, and related antibiotics
   1707..1778    -  promoter       AmpR promoter: bla
   1857..2456    +  CDS            PuroR: puromycin N-acetyltransferase; pac from Streptomyces alboniger; confers resistance to puromycin
   2461..2541    +  CDS            HBB (fragment): HBB_PONPY - Experimental evidence at transcript level: Swiss-Prot protein existence level 2. Involved in oxygen transport from the lung to the various peripheral tissues. From Pongo pygmaeus (Bornean orangutan).
   2612..2667    +  polyA_signal   β-globin poly(A) signal: rabbit β-globin polyadenylation signal (Gil and Proudfoot, 1987)
   3646..3666    +  protein_bind   attB4: mutant version of attB; core recombination site for the Gateway® BP reaction BP Clonase™
   3734..3945    +  promoter       EF-1α core promoter: core promoter for human elongation factor EF-1α
   3946..4884    +  intron         EF-1α intron A: intron upstream of the start codon of human EF-1α
   4911..4931    +  protein_bind   attB1: mutant version of attB; core recombination site for the Gateway® BP reaction BP Clonase™
   4951..5646    +  CDS            mKate2: mKate2 is a basic (constitutively fluorescent) red fluorescent protein published in 2009, derived from Entacmaea quadricolor. It is reported to be a rapidly-maturing monomer with moderate acid sensitivity.
   5666..5690    -  protein_bind   attB2: mutant version of attB; recombination site for the Gateway® BP reaction BP Clonase™
   5834..5908    +  CDS            HBB (fragment): HBB_PONPY - Experimental evidence at transcript level: Swiss-Prot protein existence level 2. Involved in oxygen transport from the lung to the various peripheral tissues. From Pongo pygmaeus (Bornean orangutan).
   5979..6034    +  polyA_signal   β-globin poly(A) signal: rabbit β-globin polyadenylation signal (Gil and Proudfoot, 1987)
   6418..6443    +  misc_feature   SA: splice acceptor site
   7115..7135    +  protein_bind   attB4: mutant version of attB; core recombination site for the Gateway® BP reaction BP Clonase™
   7203..7414    +  promoter       EF-1α core promoter: core promoter for human elongation factor EF-1α
   7415..8353    +  intron         EF-1α intron A: intron upstream of the start codon of human EF-1α
   8380..8400    +  protein_bind   attB1: mutant version of attB; core recombination site for the Gateway® BP reaction BP Clonase™
   8411..9127    +  CDS            EBFP2: EBFP2 is a basic (constitutively fluorescent) blue fluorescent protein published in 2007, derived from Aequorea victoria. It is reported to be a rapidly-maturing monomer with moderate acid sensitivity.
   9135..9159    -  protein_bind   attB2: mutant version of attB; recombination site for the Gateway® BP reaction BP Clonase™
   9163..9243    +  CDS            HBB (fragment): HBB_PONPY - Experimental evidence at transcript level: Swiss-Prot protein existence level 2. Involved in oxygen transport from the lung to the various peripheral tissues. From Pongo pygmaeus (Bornean orangutan).
   9314..9369    +  polyA_signal   β-globin poly(A) signal: rabbit β-globin polyadenylation signal (Gil and Proudfoot, 1987)
   9752..9774    -  protein_bind   lac operator (fragment): The lac repressor binds to the lac operator to inhibit transcription in E. coli. This inhibition can be relieved by adding lactose or isopropyl-β-D-thiogalactopyranoside (IPTG). lac repressor encoded by lacI
   9778..9808    -  promoter       lac promoter: promoter for the E. coli lac operon
   9823..9844    -  protein_bind   CAP binding site: CAP binding activates transcription in the presence of cAMP. E. coli catabolite activator protein
   9857..9896    -  CDS            lacI (fragment): lac repressor; lacI; The lac repressor binds to the lac operator to inhibit transcription in E. coli. This inhibition can be relieved by adding lactose or isopropyl-β-D-thiogalactopyranoside (IPTG).
  10069..10878   +  CDS            KanR: aminoglycoside phosphotransferase; aph(3')-Ia; confers resistance to kanamycin in bacteria or G418 (Geneticin®) in eukaryotes
>Addgene plasmid #103271 | LSB-hsa-miR-16-2-3p | depositor full sequence | sequence record 195591 | Full Sequence
AATTGAGGGGATAACGCAGGAAAGAACATGTGAGCAAAAGGCCAGCAAAAGGCCAGGAACCGTAAAAAGG
CCGCGTTGCTGGCGTTTTTCCATAGGCTCCGCCCCCCTGACGAGCATCACAAAAATCGACGCTCAAGTCA
GAGGTGGCGAAACCCGACAGGACTATAAAGATACCAGGCGTTTCCCCCTGGAAGCTCCCTCGTGCGCTCT
CCTGTTCCGACCCTGCCGCTTACCGGATACCTGTCCGCCTTTCTCCCTTCGGGAAGCGTGGCGCTTTCTC
ATAGCTCACGCTGTAGGTATCTCAGTTCGGTGTAGGTCGTTCGCTCCAAGCTGGGCTGTGTGCACGAACC
CCCCGTTCAGCCCGACCGCTGCGCCTTATCCGGTAACTATCGTCTTGAGTCCAACCCGGTAAGACACGAC
TTATCGCCACTGGCAGCAGCCACTGGTAACAGGATTAGCAGAGCGAGGTATGTAGGCGGTGCTACAGAGT
TCTTGAAGTGGTGGCCTAACTACGGCTACACTAGAAGAACAGTATTTGGTATCTGCGCTCTGCTGAAGCC
AGTTACCTTCGGAAAAAGAGTTGGTAGCTCTTGATCCGGCAAACAAACCACCGCTGGTAGCGGTGGTTTT
TTTGTTTGCAAGCAGCAGATTACGCGCAGAAAAAAAGGATCTCAAGAAGATCCTTTGATCTTTTCTACGG
GGTCTGACGCTCAGTGGAACGAAAACTCACGTTAAGGGATTTTGGTCATGAGATTATCAAAAAGGATCTT
CACCTAGATCCTTTTAAATTAAAAATGAAGTTTTAAATCAATCTAAAGTATATATGAGTAAACTTGGTCT
GACAGTTACCAATGCTTAATCAGTGAGGCACCTATCTCAGCGATCTGTCTATTTCGTTCATCCATAGTTG
CCTGACTCCCCGTCGTGTAGATAACTACGATACGGGAGGGCTTACCATCTGGCCCCAGTGCTGCAATGAT
ACCGCGAGAACCACGCTCACCGGCTCCAGATTTATCAGCAATAAACCAGCCAGCCGGAAGGGCCGAGCGC
AGAAGTGGTCCTGCAACTTTATCCGCCTCCATCCAGTCTATTAATTGTTGCCGGGAAGCTAGAGTAAGTA
GTTCGCCAGTTAATAGTTTGCGCAACGTTGTTGCCATTGCTACAGGCATCGTGGTGTCACGCTCGTCGTT
TGGTATGGCTTCATTCAGCTCCGGTTCCCAACGATCAAGGCGAGTTACATGATCCCCCATGTTGTGCAAA
AAAGCGGTTAGCTCCTTCGGTCCTCCGATCGTTGTCAGAAGTAAGTTGGCCGCAGTGTTATCACTCATGG
TTATGGCAGCACTGCATAATTCTCTTACTGTCATGCCATCCGTAAGATGCTTTTCTGTGACTGGTGAGTA
CTCAACCAAGTCATTCTGAGAATAGTGTATGCGGCGACCGAGTTGCTCTTGCCCGGCGTCAATACGGGAT
AATACCGCGCCACATAGCAGAACTTTAAAAGTGCTCATCATTGGAAAACGTTCTTCGGGGCGAAAACTCT
CAAGGATCTTACCGCTGTTGAGATCCAGTTCGATGTAACCCACTCGTGCACCCAACTGATCTTCAGCATC
TTTTACTTTCACCAGCGTTTCTGGGTGAGCAAAAACAGGAAGGCAAAATGCCGCAAAAAAGGGAATAAGG
GCGACACGGAAATGTTGAATACTCATACTCTTCCTTTTTCAATATTATTGAAGCATTTATCAGGGTTATT
GTCTCATGAGCGGATACATATTTGAATGTAGCTCCGAATTTCTCGAGGGCTTGTCGACGACGGCGGTCTC
CGTCGTCAGGATCATGAATTCGACCCGCCTGCCACCATGACCGAGTACAAGCCCACGGTGCGCCTCGCCA
CCCGCGACGACGTCCCCCGGGCCGTACGCACCCTCGCCGCCGCGTTCGCCGACTACCCCGCCACGCGCCA
CACCGTCGACCCGGACCGCCACATCGAGCGGGTCACCGAGCTGCAAGAACTCTTCCTCACGCGCGTCGGG
CTCGACATCGGCAAGGTGTGGGTCGCGGACGACGGCGCCGCGGTGGCGGTCTGGACCACGCCGGAGAGCG
TCGAAGCGGGGGCGGTGTTCGCCGAGATCGGCCCGCGCATGGCCGAGTTGAGCGGTTCCCGGCTGGCCGC
GCAGCAACAGATGGAAGGCCTCCTGGCGCCGCACCGGCCCAAGGAGCCCGCGTGGTTCCTGGCCACCGTC
GGCGTCTCGCCCGACCACCAGGGCAAGGGTCTGGGCAGCGCCGTCGTGCTCCCCGGAGTGGAGGCGGCCG
AGCGCGCCGGGGTGCCCGCCTTCCTGGAGACATCCGCGCCCCGCAACCTCCCCTTCTACGAGCGGCTCGG
CTTCACCGTCACCGCCGACGTCGAGGTGCCCGAAGGACCGCGCACCTGGTGCATGACCCGCAAGCCCGGT
GCCTGATACGCGTGAATTCACTCCTCAGGTGCAGGCTGCCTATCAGAAGGTGGTGGCTGGTGTGGCCAAT
GCCCTGGCTCACAAATACCACTGAGATCTTTTTCCCTCTGCCAAAAATTATGGGGACATCATGAAGCCCC
TTGAGCATCTGACTTCTGGCTAATAAAGGAAATTTATTTTCATTGCAATAGTGTGTTGGAATTTTTTGTG
TCTCTCACTCGGAAGGACATATGGGAGGGCAAATCATTTAAAACATCAGAATGAGTATTTGGTTTAGAGT
TTGGCAACATATGCCCATATGCTGGCTGCCATGAACAAAGGTTGGCTATAAAGAGGTCATCAGTATATGA
AACAGCCCCCTGCTGTCCATTCCTTATTCCATAGAAAAGCCTTGACTTGAGGTTAGATTTTTTTTATATT
TTGTTTTGTGTTATTTTTTTCTTTAACATCCCTAAAATTTTCCTTACATGTTTTACTAGCCAGATTTTTC
CTCCTCTCCTGACTACTCCCAGTCATAGCTGTCCCTCTTCTCTTATGGAGATCCCTCGACCTGCAGCCCA
AGCTTGAATTCTCTAGAATTACCCTGTTATCCCTATGCTTGGTTTACCGAGCTCTTATTGGTTTTCAAAC
TTCATTGACTGTGCCCAACGCGCCTGGGAGCTCACGGGGACAGCCCCCCCCCAAAGCCCCCAGGGATGTA
ATTACGTCCCTCCCCCGCTAGGGGGCAGCAGCGAGCCGCCCGGGGCTCCGCTCCGGTCCGGCGCTCCCCC
CGCATCCCCGAGCCGGCAGCGTGCGGGGACAGCCCGGGCACGGGGAAGGTGGCACGGGATCGCTTTCCTC
TGAACGCTTCTCGCTGCTCTTTGAGCCTGCAGACACCTGGGGGGATACGGGGAAAAAGCTAGGCTGAAAG
ACCGGTTCTTAGAATGACACGCGCCTGGGAGCTCACGGGGACAGCCCCCCCCCAAAGCCCCCAGGGATGT
AATTACGTCCCTCCCCCGCTAGGGGGCAGCAGCGAGCCGCCCGGGGCTCCGCTCCGGTCCGGCGCTCCCC
CCGCATCCCCGAGCCGGCAGCGTGCGGGGACAGCCCGGGCACGGGGAAGGTGGCACGGGATCGCTTTCCT
CTGAACGCTTCTCGCTGCTCTTTGAGCCTGCAGACACCTGGGGGGATACGGGGAAAAAGCTAACTTCTGA
GACGACAACTTTGTATAGAAAAGTTGGCTCCGAATTCGCCCTTGACAGCAGAGATCCAGTTTGGTTAATT
AATTGGCTCCGGTGCCCGTCAGTGGGCAGAGCGCACATCGCCCACAGTCCCCGAGAAGTTGTGGGGAGGG
GTCGGCAATTGAACCGGTGCCTAGAGAAGGTGGCGCGGGGTAAACTGGGAAAGTGATGTCGTGTACTGGC
TCCGCCTTTTTCCCGAGGGTGGGGGAGAACCGTATATAAGTGCAGTAGTCGCCGTGAACGTTCTTTTTCG
CAACGGGTTTGCCGCCAGAACACAGGTAAGTGCCGTGTGTGGTTCCCGCGGGCCTGGCCTCTTTACGGGT
TATGGCCCTTGCGTGCCTTGAATTACTTCCACCTGGCTGCAGTACGTGATTCTTGATCCCGAGCTTCGGG
TTGGAAGTGGGTGGGAGAGTTCGAGGCCTTGCGCTTAAGGAGCCCCTTCGCCTCGTGCTTGAGTTGAGGC
CTGGCCTGGGCGCTGGGGCCGCCGCGTGCGAATCTGGTGGCACCTTCGCGCCTGTCTCGCTGCTTTCGAT
AAGTCTCTAGCCATTTAAAATTTTTGATGACCTGCTGCGACGCTTTTTTTCTGGCAAGATAGTCTTGTAA
ATGCGGGCCAAGATCTGCACACTGGTATTTCGGTTTTTGGGGCCGCGGGCGGCGACGGGGCCCGTGCGTC
CCAGCGCACATGTTCGGCGAGGCGGGGCCTGCGAGCGCGGCCACCGAGAATCGGACGGGGGTAGTCTCAA
GCTGGCCGGCCTGCTCTGGTGCCTGGCCTCGCGCCGCCGTGTATCGCCCCGCCCTGGGCGGCAAGGCTGG
CCCGGTCGGCACCAGTTGCGTGAGCGGAAAGATGGCCGCTTCCCGGCCCTGCTGCAGGGAGCTCAAAATG
GAGGACGCGGCGCTCGGGAGAGCGGGCGGGTGAGTCACCCACACAAAGGAAAAGGGCCTTTCCGTCCTCA
GCCGTCGCTTCATGTGACTCCACGGAGTACCGGGCGCCGTCCAGGCACCTCGATTAGTTCTCGAGCTTTT
GGAGTACGTCGTCTTTAGGTTGGGGGGAGGGGTTTTATGCGATGGAGTTTCCCCACACTGAGTGGGTGGA
GACTGAAGTTAGGCCAGCTTGGCACTTGATGTAATTCTCCTTGGAATTTGCCCTTTTTGAGTTTGGATCT
TGGTTCATTCTCAAGCCTCAGACAGTGGTTCAAAGTTTTTTTCTTCCATTTCAGGTGTCGTGAGAAGGGC
GAATTCGACCCAAGTTTGTACAAAAAAGCAGGCTGGATCCAGGTGCCACCATGGTGAGCGAGCTGATTAA
GGAGAACATGCACATGAAGCTGTACATGGAGGGCACCGTGAACAACCACCACTTCAAGTGCACATCCGAG
GGCGAAGGCAAGCCCTACGAGGGCACCCAGACCATGAGAATCAAGGCGGTCGAGGGCGGCCCTCTCCCCT
TCGCCTTCGACATCCTGGCTACCAGCTTCATGTACGGCAGCAAAACCTTCATCAACCACACCCAGGGCAT
CCCCGACTTCTTTAAGCAGTCCTTCCCCGAGGGCTTCACATGGGAGAGAGTCACCACATACGAAGATGGG
GGCGTGCTGACCGCTACCCAGGACACCAGCCTCCAGGACGGCTGCCTCATCTACAACGTCAAGATCAGAG
GGGTGAACTTCCCATCCAACGGCCCTGTGATGCAGAAGAAAACACTCGGCTGGGAGGCCTCCACCGAGAC
ACTGTACCCCGCTGACGGCGGCCTGGAAGGCAGAGCCGACATGGCCCTGAAGCTCGTGGGCGGGGGCCAC
CTGATCTGCAACCTTAAGACCACATACAGATCCAAGAAACCCGCTAAGAACCTCAAGATGCCCGGCGTCT
ACTATGTGGACAGGAGACTGGAAAGAATCAAGGAGGCCGACAAAGAGACATACGTCGAGCAGCACGAGGT
GGCTGTGGCCAGATACTGCGACCTCCCTAGCAAACTGGGGCACAAACTTAATTGAGAATTCTACCACCCA
GCTTTCTTGTACAAAGTGGTACGTCTCAAGACCAGAGGTCTCTGCTTATTAGCTCTAAAGCAGCACAGTA
ATATTGGTAAAGCAGCACAGTAATATTGGTAAAGCAGCACAGTAATATTGGTAAAGCAGCACAGTAATAT
TGGCAACCAGAAGAGACCTGTGCTTCACTCCTCAGGTGCAGGCTGCCTATCAGAAGGTGGTGGCTGGTGT
GGCCAATGCCCTGGCTCACAAATACCACTGAGATCTTTTTCCCTCTGCCAAAAATTATGGGGACATCATG
AAGCCCCTTGAGCATCTGACTTCTGGCTAATAAAGGAAATTTATTTTCATTGCAATAGTGTGTTGGAATT
TTTTGTGTCTCTCACTCGGAAGGACATATGGGAGGGCAAATCATTTAAAACATCAGAATGAGTATTTGGT
TTAGAGTTTGGCAACATATGCCCATATGCTGGCTGCCATGAACAAAGGTTGGCTATAAAGAGGTCATCAG
TATATGAAACAGCCCCCTGCTGTCCATTCCTTATTCCATAGAAAAGCCTTGACTTGAGGTTAGATTTTTT
TTATATTTTGTTTTGTGTTATTTTTTTCTTTAACATCCCTAAAATTTTCCTTACATGTTTTACTAGCCAG
ATTTTTCCTCCTCTCCTGACTACTCCCAGTCATAGCTGTCCCTCTTCTCTTATGGAGATCCCGAGCGGTG
CGTTTTTATGCTTGTAGTATTGTATAATGTTTTTAAGATCCAAGCTTCTGACCTCTTCTCTTCCTCCCAC
AGGGCCTCGAGACAATTGCATCGATGGTACCAGTGAAAGTCTGCAATGAATTCGAGTTGGCGCGCCTGTC
ATTCTAAATCTCTCTTTCAGCCTAAAGCTTTTTCCCCGTATCCCCCCAGGTGTCTGCAGGCTCAAAGAGC
AGCGAGAAGCGTTCAGAGGAAAGCGATCCCGTGCCACCTTCCCCGTGCCCGGGCTGTCCCCGCACGCTGC
CGGCTCGGGGATGCGGGGGGAGCGCCGGACCGGAGCGGAGCCCCGGGCGGCTCGCTGCTGCCCCCTAGCG
GGGGAGGGACGTAATTACATCCCTGGGGGCTTTGGGAGGGGGCTGTCCCCGTGAGCTCCCAGGCGCGCCT
GTCATTCTAAATCTCTCTTTCAGCCTAAAGCTTTTTCCCCGTATCCCCCCAGGTGTCTGCAGGCTCAAAG
AGCAGCGAGAAGCGTTCAGAGGAAAGCGATCCCGTGCCACCTTCCCCGTGCCCGGGCTGTCCCCGCACGC
TGCCGGCTCGGGGATGCGGGGGGAGCGCCGGACCGGAGCGGAGCCCCGGGCGGCTCGCTGCTGCCCCCTA
GCGGGGGAGGGACGTAATTACATCCCTGGGGGCTTTGGGGGGGGGCTGTCCCCGTGAGCTCCCAGGCGCG
CCAACTCGGTACCGTATCGATGTCGACGTTAACGCTAGTGATATCAACTTTGTATAGAAAAGTTGGCTCC
GAATTCGCCCTTGACAGCAGAGATCCAGTTTGGTTAATTAATTGGCTCCGGTGCCCGTCAGTGGGCAGAG
CGCACATCGCCCACAGTCCCCGAGAAGTTGTGGGGAGGGGTCGGCAATTGAACCGGTGCCTAGAGAAGGT
GGCGCGGGGTAAACTGGGAAAGTGATGTCGTGTACTGGCTCCGCCTTTTTCCCGAGGGTGGGGGAGAACC
GTATATAAGTGCAGTAGTCGCCGTGAACGTTCTTTTTCGCAACGGGTTTGCCGCCAGAACACAGGTAAGT
GCCGTGTGTGGTTCCCGCGGGCCTGGCCTCTTTACGGGTTATGGCCCTTGCGTGCCTTGAATTACTTCCA
CCTGGCTGCAGTACGTGATTCTTGATCCCGAGCTTCGGGTTGGAAGTGGGTGGGAGAGTTCGAGGCCTTG
CGCTTAAGGAGCCCCTTCGCCTCGTGCTTGAGTTGAGGCCTGGCCTGGGCGCTGGGGCCGCCGCGTGCGA
ATCTGGTGGCACCTTCGCGCCTGTCTCGCTGCTTTCGATAAGTCTCTAGCCATTTAAAATTTTTGATGAC
CTGCTGCGACGCTTTTTTTCTGGCAAGATAGTCTTGTAAATGCGGGCCAAGATCTGCACACTGGTATTTC
GGTTTTTGGGGCCGCGGGCGGCGACGGGGCCCGTGCGTCCCAGCGCACATGTTCGGCGAGGCGGGGCCTG
CGAGCGCGGCCACCGAGAATCGGACGGGGGTAGTCTCAAGCTGGCCGGCCTGCTCTGGTGCCTGGCCTCG
CGCCGCCGTGTATCGCCCCGCCCTGGGCGGCAAGGCTGGCCCGGTCGGCACCAGTTGCGTGAGCGGAAAG
ATGGCCGCTTCCCGGCCCTGCTGCAGGGAGCTCAAAATGGAGGACGCGGCGCTCGGGAGAGCGGGCGGGT
GAGTCACCCACACAAAGGAAAAGGGCCTTTCCGTCCTCAGCCGTCGCTTCATGTGACTCCACGGAGTACC
GGGCGCCGTCCAGGCACCTCGATTAGTTCTCGAGCTTTTGGAGTACGTCGTCTTTAGGTTGGGGGGAGGG
GTTTTATGCGATGGAGTTTCCCCACACTGAGTGGGTGGAGACTGAAGTTAGGCCAGCTTGGCACTTGATG
TAATTCTCCTTGGAATTTGCCCTTTTTGAGTTTGGATCTTGGTTCATTCTCAAGCCTCAGACAGTGGTTC
AAAGTTTTTTTCTTCCATTTCAGGTGTCGTGAGAAGGGCGAATTCGACCCAAGTTTGTACAAAAAAGCAG
GCTCGCCACCATGGTGAGCAAGGGCGAGGAGCTGTTCACCGGGGTGGTGCCCATCCTGGTCGAGCTGGAC
GGCGACGTAAACGGCCACAAGTTCAGCGTGAGGGGCGAGGGCGAGGGCGATGCCACCAACGGCAAGCTGA
CCCTGAAGTTCATCTGCACCACCGGCAAGCTGCCCGTGCCCTGGCCCACCCTCGTGACCACCCTGAGCCA
CGGCGTGCAGTGCTTCGCCCGCTACCCCGACCACATGAAGCAGCACGACTTCTTCAAGTCCGCCATGCCC
GAAGGCTACGTCCAGGAGCGCACCATCTTCTTCAAGGACGACGGCACCTACAAGACCCGCGCCGAGGTGA
AGTTCGAGGGCGACACCCTAGTGAACCGCATCGAGCTGAAGGGCGTCGACTTCAAGGAGGACGGCAACAT
CCTGGGGCACAAGCTGGAGTACAACTTCAACAGCCACAACATCTATATCATGGCCGTCAAGCAGAAGAAC
GGCATCAAGGTGAACTTCAAGATCCGCCACAACGTGGAGGACGGCAGCGTGCAGCTCGCCGACCACTACC
AGCAGAACACCCCCATCGGCGACGGCCCCGTGCTGCTGCCCGACAGCCACTACCTGAGCACCCAGTCCGT
GCTGAGCAAAGACCCCAACGAGAAGCGCGATCACATGGTCCTGCTGGAGTTCCGCACCGCCGCCGGGATC
ACTCTCGGCATGGACGAGCTGTACAAGTAATACCACCCAGCTTTCTTGTACAAAGTGGTACGCGTGAATT
CACTCCTCAGGTGCAGGCTGCCTATCAGAAGGTGGTGGCTGGTGTGGCCAATGCCCTGGCTCACAAATAC
CACTGAGATCTTTTTCCCTCTGCCAAAAATTATGGGGACATCATGAAGCCCCTTGAGCATCTGACTTCTG
GCTAATAAAGGAAATTTATTTTCATTGCAATAGTGTGTTGGAATTTTTTGTGTCTCTCACTCGGAAGGAC
ATATGGGAGGGCAAATCATTTAAAACATCAGAATGAGTATTTGGTTTAGAGTTTGGCAACATATGCCCAT
ATGCTGGCTGCCATGAACAAAGGTTGGCTATAAAGAGGTCATCAGTATATGAAACAGCCCCCTGCTGTCC
ATTCCTTATTCCATAGAAAAGCCTTGACTTGAGGTTAGATTTTTTTTATATTTTGTTTTGTGTTATTTTT
TTCTTTAACATCCCTAAAATTTTCCTTACATGTTTTACTAGCCAGATTTTTCCTCCTCTCCTGACTACTC
CCAGTCATAGCTGTCCCTCTTCTCTTATGGAGATCCCTCGACCTGCAGCCCAAGCTTGGCGTAATCATGG
TCATAGCTGTTTCCTGTGTGAAATTGTTATCCGCTCACAATTCCACACAACATACGAGCCGGAAGCATAA
AGTGTAAAGCCTGGGGTGCCTAATGAGTGAGCTAACTCACATTAATTGCGTTGCGCTCACTGCCCGCTTT
CCAGTCGGGAAACCTGTCGTGCCAGCGGATCGACAGTACTAAGCTTGGTCTAATACCCAATCTCTCGTCT
TATCCAGATGTTTTATACGCCTCTGGCCCGTGTCTCAAAATCTCTGATGTTACATTGCACAAGATAAAAT
AATATCATCATGAACAATAAAACTGTCTGCTTACATAAACAGTAATACAAGGGGTGTTATGAGCCATATT
CAACGGGAAACGTCGAGGCCGCGATTAAATTCCAACATGGATGCTGATTTATATGGGTATAAATGGGCTC
GCGATAATGTCGGGCAATCAGGTGCGACAATCTATCGCTTGTATGGGAAGCCCGATGCGCCAGAGTTGTT
TCTGAAACATGGCAAAGGTAGCGTTGCCAATGATGTTACAGATGAGATGGTCAGACTAAACTGGCTGACG
GAATTTATGCCTCTTCCGACCATCAAGCATTTTATCCGTACTCCTGATGATGCATGGTTACTCACCACTG
CGATCCCCGGAAAAACAGCATTCCAGGTATTAGAAGAATATCCTGATTCAGGTGAAAATATTGTTGATGC
GCTGGCAGTGTTCCTGCGCCGGTTGCATTCGATTCCTGTTTGTAATTGTCCTTTTAACAGCGATCGCGTA
TTTCGTCTCGCTCAGGCGCAATCACGAATGAATAACGGTTTGGTTGATGCGAGTGATTTTGATGACGAGC
GTAATGGCTGGCCTGTTGAACAAGTCTGGAAAGAAATGCATAAACTTTTGCCATTCTCACCGGATTCAGT
CGTCACTCATGGTGATTTCTCACTTGATAACCTTATTTTTGACGAGGGGAAATTAATAGGTTGTATTGAT
GTTGGACGAGTCGGAATCGCAGACCGATACCAGGATCTTGCCATCCTATGGAACTGCCTCGGTGAGTTTT
CTCCTTCATTACAGAAACGGCTTTTTCAAAAATATGGTATTGATAATCCTGATATGAATAAATTGCAGTT
TCATTTGATGCTCGATGAGTTTTTCTAATCAGAATTGGTTAATTGGTTGTAACACTGGCAGAGCATTACG
CTGACTTGACGGGACGGCGCAAGCTCATGACCAAAATCCCTTAACGTGAGTTACGCGTCGTTCCACTGAG
CGTCAGAGGTATCACTAGTATTACAGAGGTAAGTTATAACAGTCGCCTAACCC
