>Addgene plasmid #103271 | LSB-hsa-miR-16-2-3p | depositor partial sequence | sequence record 195592 | hsa-miR-16-2-3p target
TAAAGCAGCACAGTAATATTGG
