>Addgene plasmid #103271 | LSB-hsa-miR-16-2-3p | addgene partial sequence | sequence record 270196 | mKate2-F 5'-ACCCGCTAAGAACCTCAAGA-3'
TCAAGGAGGCCGACAAAGAGACATACGTCGAGCAGCACGAGGTGGCTGTGGCCAGATACTGCGACCTCCC
TAGCAAACTGGGGCACAAACTTAATTGAGAATTCTACCACCCAGCTTTCTTGTACAAAGTGGTACGTCTC
AAGACCAGAGGTCTCTGCTTATTAGCTCTAAAGCAGCACAGTAATATTGGTAAAGCAGCACAGTAATATT
GGTAAAGCAGCACAGTAATATTGGTAAAGCAGCACAGTAATATTGGCAACCAGAAGAGACCTGTGCTTCA
CTCCTCAGGTGCAGGCTGCCTATCAGAAGGTGGTGGCTGGTGTGGCCAATGCCCTGGCTCACAAATACCA
CTGAGATCTTTTTCCCTCTGCCAAAAATTATGGGGACATCATGAAGCCCCTTGAGCATCTGACTTCTGGC
TAATAAAGGAAATTTATTTTCATTGCAATAGTGTGTTGGAATTTTTTGTGTCTCTCACTCGGAAGGACAT
ATGGGAGGGCAAATCATTTAAAACATCAGAATGAGTATTTGGTTTAGAGTTTGGCAACATATGCCCATAT
GCTGGCTGCCATGAACAAAGGTTGGCTATAAAGAGGTCATCAGTATATGAAACAGCCCCCTGCTGTCCAT
TCC
